Addgene plasmid #166714: pcDNA3HA-AMOT p130∆PPxY1(L106P)
Purpose: expresses AMOT(L106P) in mammalian cells
Depositing lab: Wesley Sundquist. Depositing organization: University of Utah. Publication: Interactions between AMOT PPxY Motifs and NEDD4L WW Domains Function in HIV-1 Release. Rheinemann L, Thompson T, Mercenne G, Paine EL, Peterson FC, Volkman BF, Alam SL, Alian A, Sundquist WI. J Biol Chem. 2021 Jul 17:100975. doi: 10.1016/j.jbc.2021.100975. PubMed 34284061.
Backbone
  Vector backbone: pcDNA
  Backbone size w/o insert (bp): 5446
  Total vector size (bp): 8701
  Vector type: Mammalian Expression
Growth in bacteria
  Bacterial resistance: Ampicillin, 100 μg/mL
  Growth temperature: 37°C
  Growth strain: DH5alpha
  Copy number: Unknown
Gene/Insert
  Gene/Insert name: Angiomotin p130 L106P
  Species: H. sapiens (human)
  Insert size (bp): 3255
  Mutation: changed leucine 106 to proline
  Entrez Gene: AMOT
  Promoter: CMV promoter
  Tag / fusion protein: 2xHA (N terminal on backbone)
  Cloning method: Gibson Cloning
  Sequencing primers: 5′ TTAATACGACTCACTATAGGG; 3′ AACTAGAAGGCACAGTCGAGGCTG
Terms and licenses: Academic/Nonprofit Terms; Industry Terms: Not Available to Industry
How to cite: pcDNA3HA-AMOT p130∆PPxY1(L106P) was a gift from Wesley Sundquist (Addgene plasmid # 166714 ; http://n2t.net/addgene:166714 ; RRID:Addgene_166714)
