[The description below was written by a language model from this plasmid's Addgene catalogue record and pLannotate feature annotations shown in this document.]
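Description:
pcDNA3HA-AMOT p130∆PPxY1(L106P) is a mammalian expression plasmid built on a pcDNA3-type backbone that drives production of an N-terminally HA-tagged mutant of the human angiomotin (AMOT) p130 isoform. It is propagated in E. coli through a high-copy ColE1/pUC-type origin with ampicillin selection (AmpR under its own bla promoter). It also carries an f1 origin. For selection in mammalian cells, an SV40 early promoter drives a neomycin/kanamycin phosphotransferase gene terminated by an SV40 poly(A) signal, which would allow G418 selection of stable transfectants. The catalogue lists a total size of 8,701 bp, while the sequenced record annotated here is 8,687 nt, a small discrepancy the record does not explain.

The expression cassette consists of the CMV immediate-early enhancer and promoter, followed by a short HA epitope block. The catalogue describes this block as 2xHA, and the annotation software matched it as a fragment of a 3xHA tag. It is fused directly upstream of the roughly 3.25 kb AMOT open reading frame, and the cassette ends with the bovine growth hormone poly(A) signal. T7 and SP6 promoters flank the insert, as is typical of this backbone, and serve as sequencing or in vitro transcription sites. A few short annotated fragments (an HIV-1 LTR piece, ble and lacI) are probably incidental backbone matches rather than functional elements.

The insert carries a leucine-to-proline substitution at residue 106, which according to the construct name disrupts the first PPxY motif of AMOT p130. The associated study examined how AMOT PPxY motifs interact with the WW domains of NEDD4L and how this contributes to HIV-1 release, so the plasmid serves as a motif-specific mutant for such expression and binding experiments in mammalian cells.
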