Features (pLannotate 1.2.2; 22 found; start..end, strand, type, name):
      1..380     +  enhancer       CMV enhancer: human cytomegalovirus immediate early enhancer
    381..584     +  promoter       CMV promoter: human cytomegalovirus (CMV) immediate early promoter
    580..613     +  LTR            5' LTR (truncated) (fragment): truncated 5' long terminal repeat (LTR) from HIV-1
    629..647     +  promoter       T7 promoter: promoter for bacteriophage T7 RNA polymerase
    670..732     +  CDS            3xHA (fragment): three tandem HA epitope tags
    733..3984    +  CDS            AMOT: AMOT_HUMAN - Also known as KIAA1071. Experimental evidence at protein level: Swiss-Prot protein existence level 1. Plays a central role in tight junction maintenance via the complex formed with ARHGAP17, which acts by regulating the uptake of polarity proteins at tight junctions. Appears to regulate endothelial cell migration and tube formation. May also play a role in the assembly of endothelial cell-cell junctions. From Homo sapiens (Human).
   4006..4024    -  promoter       SP6 promoter: promoter for bacteriophage SP6 RNA polymerase
   4050..4274    +  polyA_signal   bGH poly(A) signal: bovine growth hormone polyadenylation signal
   4278..4299    +  promoter       SV40 promoter (fragment): SV40 enhancer and early promoter
   4320..4748    +  rep_origin     f1 ori (sequence partly withheld): f1 bacteriophage origin of replication; arrow indicates direction of (+) strand synthesis
   4762..5091    +  promoter       SV40 promoter: SV40 enhancer and early promoter
   5158..5949    +  CDS            neo: KKA2_KLEPN - Also known as kan, nptII. Experimental evidence at protein level: Swiss-Prot protein existence level 1. Resistance to kanamycin, neomycin, paromomycin, ribostamycin, butirosin and gentamicin B. From Klebsiella pneumoniae.
   5973..6131    +  CDS            ble (fragment): BLE_KLEPN - Experimental evidence at protein level: Swiss-Prot protein existence level 1. Binding protein with a strong affinity to the bleomycin family of antibiotics. Binds to CL990; an antimitotic-antibiotic compound. From Klebsiella pneumoniae.
   6126..6247    +  polyA_signal   SV40 poly(A) signal: SV40 polyadenylation signal
   6320..6336    -  protein_bind   lac operator: The lac repressor binds to the lac operator to inhibit transcription in E. coli. This inhibition can be relieved by adding lactose or isopropyl-β-D-thiogalactopyranoside (IPTG). lac repressor encoded by lacI
   6344..6374    -  promoter       lac promoter: promoter for the E. coli lac operon
   6389..6410    -  protein_bind   CAP binding site: CAP binding activates transcription in the presence of cAMP. E. coli catabolite activator protein
   6423..6515    -  CDS            lacI (fragment): lac repressor; lacI; The lac repressor binds to the lac operator to inhibit transcription in E. coli. This inhibition can be relieved by adding lactose or isopropyl-β-D-thiogalactopyranoside (IPTG).
   6698..7286    -  rep_origin     ori: high-copy-number ColE1/pMB1/pBR322/pUC origin of replication
   7457..8317    -  CDS            AmpR: β-lactamase; bla; confers resistance to ampicillin, carbenicillin, and related antibiotics
   8318..8422    -  promoter       AmpR promoter: bla
   8481..8533    -  misc_feature   bom (fragment): basis of mobility region from pBR322
>Addgene plasmid #166714 | pcDNA3HA-AMOT p130∆PPxY1(L106P) | addgene full sequence | sequence record 331964 | Addgene NGS Result
GACATTGATTATTGACTAGTTATTAATAGTAATCAATTACGGGGTCATTAGTTCATAGCCCATATATGGA
GTTCCGCGTTACATAACTTACGGTAAATGGCCCGCCTGGCTGACCGCCCAACGACCCCCGCCCATTGACG
TCAATAATGACGTATGTTCCCATAGTAACGCCAATAGGGACTTTCCATTGACGTCAATGGGTGGAGTATT
TACGGTAAACTGCCCACTTGGCAGTACATCAAGTGTATCATATGCCAAGTACGCCCCCTATTGACGTCAA
TGACGGTAAATGGCCCGCCTGGCATTATGCCCAGTACATGACCTTATGGGACTTTCCTACTTGGCAGTAC
ATCTACGTATTAGTCATCGCTATTACCATGGTGATGCGGTTTTGGCAGTACATCAATGGGCGTGGATAGC
GGTTTGACTCACGGGGATTTCCAAGTCTCCACCCCATTGACGTCAATGGGAGTTTGTTTTGGCACCAAAA
TCAACGGGACTTTCCAAAATGTCGTAACAACTCCGCCCCATTGACGCAAATGGGCGGTAGGCGTGTACGG
TGGGAGGTCTATATAAGCAGAGCTCTCTGGCTAACTAGAGAACCCACTGCTTACTGGCTTATCGAAATTA
ATACGACTCACTATAGGGAGACCCAAGCTTGCCATGGCCTACCCATACGATGTTCCTGACTATGCGGGCT
ATCCCTATGACGTCCCGGACTATGCAGGATCCATGAGAAATTCTGAAGAACAGCCAAGTGGAGGGACCAC
GGTATTGCAGCGTTTGCTACAAGAGCAGCTTCGCTATGGCAATCCTAGTGAGAATCGCAGCCTGCTTGCC
ATACACCAGCAAGCCACAGGGAATGGCCCTCCTTTCCCCAGTGGCAGTGGGAACCCGGGCCCTCAGAGTG
ATGTGTTGAGTCCCCAAGACCACCACCAACAGCTTGTGGCTCATGCTGCTCGACAAGAACCCCAGGGGCA
GGAAATCCAGTCAGAAAACCTCATCATGGAGAAGCAGCTGTCTCCTCGAATGCAAAATAATGAAGAACCC
CCGACCTATGAAGAAGCCAAGGTCCAGTCCCAGTACTTTCGGGGCCAACAGCATGCCAGTGTTGGAGCTG
CCTTCTATGTCACTGGAGTCACCAACCAGAAGATGAGGACTGAGGGACGCCCATCAGTTCAGCGGCTCAA
TCCTGGAAAGATGCACCAAGATGAGGGACTCAGAGACCTTAAGCAAGGGCATGTCCGTTCCTTGAGTGAA
CGACTAATGCAGATGTCACTGGCCACCAGTGGAGTTAAGGCCCATCCACCTGTTACCAGTGCTCCCCTCT
CCCCACCACAACCCAATGACCTCTACAAGAATCCCACAAGTTCCAGTGAATTCTACAAGGCCCAAGGGCC
ACTTCCTAACCAGCATAGCCTGAAGGGCATGGAACACCGAGGCCCCCCACCAGAATATCCCTTCAAGGGC
ATGCCACCCCAATCTGTAGTGTGCAAGCCCCAAGAGCCAGGGCACTTCTATAGTGAGCATCGCCTGAACC
AGCCAGGGAGAACAGAGGGGCAACTGATGAGGTATCAGCATCCCCCTGAGTATGGAGCAGCCAGGCCAGC
GCAGGACATCTCATTGCCATTGTCAGCCAGGAACTCGCAGCCTCACAGCCCTACTTCTTCTCTGACCTCT
GGGGGGTCCTTGCCCTTGCTACAATCTCCACCATCCACTAGATTGTCTCCTGCCCGACACCCCTTGGTCC
CAAACCAGGGAGACCATTCAGCTCACCTGCCTAGGCCGCAGCAGCATTTCCTTCCTAATCAGGCTCACCA
GGGGGATCATTACCGTCTCTCCCAACCTGGCCTGAGTCAGCAGCAGCAGCAACAGCAGCAGCAGCACCAT
CATCACCATCACCACCAACAACAGCAGCAGCAGCAGCCACAGCAGCAGCCAGGAGAAGCCTATTCAGCTA
TGCCTCGGGCTCAGCCATCCTCTGCTTCTTATCAGCCAGTGCCAGCAGACCCTTTTGCCATTGTTTCCAG
AGCCCAGCAGATGGTTGAGATCCTCTCAGACGAGAACCGGAACTTGAGGCAAGAGTTGGAAGGATGCTAT
GAGAAGGTGGCAAGACTGCAGAAGGTGGAGACAGAAATCCAGCGCGTCTCGGAGGCATATGAGAACCTCG
TGAAGTCATCCTCCAAAAGAGAGGCCCTAGAGAAAGCCATGAGAAACAAGCTAGAGGGCGAGATTCGGAG
GATGCATGATTTCAACAGGGATCTGAGAGAGCGTCTAGAGACTGCCAACAAGCAGCTTGCAGAGAAGGAA
TATGAGGGGTCAGAGGACACCAGAAAAACCATCTCGCAGCTCTTTGCAAAAAATAAAGAAAGCCAGCGTG
AGAAGGAGAAGCTGGAAGCGGAGCTGGCCACTGCCCGTTCTACCAATGAGGACCAAAGACGACACATCGA
AATCCGAGATCAGGCCCTGAGTAATGCCCAGGCCAAGGTGGTAAAGCTGGAAGAAGAGCTGAAAAAGAAG
CAAGTGTACGTTGACAAGGTGGAGAAGATGCAGCAGGCCCTTGTACAGCTCCAGGCAGCATGTGAAAAAC
GTGAGCAGCTAGAGCACCGTCTCCGGACACGACTGGAGAGGGAACTGGAATCCCTGAGAATCCAGCAGCG
TCAGGGCAACTGTCAGCCCACCAACGTTTCAGAATACAATGCTGCTGCACTGATGGAGCTCCTTCGGGAG
AAAGAGGAGAGGATTCTGGCTCTGGAAGCTGATATGACAAAGTGGGAGCAGAAATATTTGGAGGAGAATG
TGATGAGACATTTTGCTCTGGATGCTGCTGCAACTGTGGCTGCTCAGAGGGACACAACAGTCATCAGTCA
CTCTCCTAACACCAGCTATGACACAGCTCTAGAAGCTCGCATCCAGAAAGAGGAGGAAGAAATCTTGATG
GCCAATAAGCGTTGCCTTGACATGGAGGGCAGGATTAAGACCCTCCATGCCCAGATTATTGAGAAGGATG
CCATGATCAAAGTACTCCAGCAGCGTTCCCGGAAGGAGCCGAGCAAGACAGAGCAGCTGTCGTGCATGCG
GCCAGCGAAGTCTCTGATGTCCATTTCCAATGCTGGATCAGGCTTGCTCTCCCACTCATCCACCCTGACT
GGCTCCCCCATCATGGAAGAAAAGCGAGACGACAAGAGCTGGAAGGGGAGCCTAGGCATTCTCCTGGGTG
GAGACTACCGTGCTGAATATGTCCCTTCCACACCCTCGCCTGTGCCACCCTCGACTCCCCTGCTCTCGGC
TCACTCCAAGACAGACAGCCGAGACTGCAGTACCCAAACTGAACGTGGGACGGAATCGAACAAAACTGCA
GCTGTTGCTCCCATCTCTGTTCCTGCTCCAGTTGCTGCTGCCGCCACTGCTGCCGCCATCACTGCCACTG
CTGCCACCATCACCACCACCATGGTAGCTGCTGCTCCAGTTGCTGTTGCTGCTGCTGCTGCTCCAGCTGC
TGCTGCTGCCCCGTCTCCAGCCACTGCCGCTGCTACTGCTGCTGCTGTTTCTCCAGCTGCTGCTGGTCAG
ATTCCAGCTGCTGCCTCTGTTGCCTCAGCTGCTGCCGTTGCTCCTTCTGCTGCTGCTGCTGCTGCTGTTC
AGGTTGCTCCAGCTGCTCCGGCTCCAGTTCCAGCTCCGGCTCTGGTTCCGGTCCCAGCTCCAGCAGCGGC
TCAGGCTTCTGCTCCTGCTCAGACTCAGGCACCAACTTCAGCTCCGGCTGTGGCTCCAACTCCAGCTCCA
ACTCCAACTCCAGCTGTGGCTCAGGCTGAGGTTCCTGCAAGTCCAGCTACCGGTCCTGGACCACATCGTT
TGTCTATACCAAGTTTGACCTGCAATCCAGACAAAACAGATGGGCCTGTGTTCCACTCCAATACTCTGGA
AAGAAAAACTCCCATTCAGATCCTGGGACAAGAGCCTGATGCAGAGATGGTGGAATATCTCATCTAACTC
GAGGGGGGGCCCTATTCTATAGTGTCACCTAAATGCTAGAGCTCGCTGATCAGCCTCGACTGTGCCTTCT
AGTTGCCAGCCATCTGTTGTTTGCCCCTCCCCCGTGCCTTCCTTGACCCTGGAAGGTGCCACTCCCACTG
TCCTTTCCTAATAAAATGAGGAAATTGCATCGCATTGTCTGAGTAGGTGTCATTCTATTCTGGGGGGTGG
GGTGGGGCAGGACAGCAAGGGGGAGGATTGGGAAGACAATAGCAGGCATGCTGGGGATGCGGTGGGCTCT
ATGGCTTCTGAGGCGGAAAGAACCAGCTGGGGCTCTAGGGGGTATCCCC
[124 nt withheld, positions 4320-4443]
C
[91 nt withheld, positions 4445-4535]
A
[49 nt withheld, positions 4537-4585]
CCTTTGACGTTGGAGTCCACGTTCTTT
[37 nt withheld, positions 4613-4649]
ACCCTATCTCGGTCTATTCTTTTGATTTATAAGGGATTTTGCCGATTTCGGCCTATTGGTTAAAAAATGA
GCTGATTTAACAAAAATTTAACGCGAATTAATTCTGTGGAATGTGTGTCAGTTAGGGTGTGGAAAGTCCC
CAGGCTCCCCAGCAGGCAGAAGTATGCAAAGCATGCATCTCAATTAGTCAGCAACCAGGTGTGGAAAGTC
CCCAGGCTCCCCAGCAGGCAGAAGTATGCAAAGCATGCATCTCAATTAGTCAGCAACCATAGTCCCGCCC
CTAACTCCGCCCATCCCGCCCCTAACTCCGCCCAGTTCCGCCCATTCTCCGCCCCATGGCTGACTAATTT
TTTTTATTTATGCAGAGGCCGAGGCCGCCTCTGCCTCTGAGCTATTCCAGAAGTAGTGAGGAGGCTTTTT
TGGAGGCCTAGGCTTTTGCAAAAAGCTCCCGGGAGCTTGTATATCCATTTTCGGATCTGATCAAGAGACA
GGATGAGGATCGTTTCGCATGATTGAACAAGATGGATTGCACGCAGGTTCTCCGGCCGCTTGGGTGGAGA
GGCTATTCGGCTATGACTGGGCACAACAGACAATCGGCTGCTCTGATGCCGCCGTGTTCCGGCTGTCAGC
GCAGGGGCGCCCGGTTCTTTTTGTCAAGACCGACCTGTCCGGTGCCCTGAATGAACTGCAGGACGAGGCA
GCGCGGCTATCGTGGCTGGCCACGACGGGCGTTCCTTGCGCAGCTGTGCTCGACGTTGTCACTGAAGCGG
GAAGGGACTGGCTGCTATTGGGCGAAGTGCCGGGGCAGGATCTCCTGTCATCTCACCTTGCTCCTGCCGA
GAAAGTATCCATCATGGCTGATGCAATGCGGCGGCTGCATACGCTTGATCCGGCTACCTGCCCATTCGAC
CACCAAGCGAAACATCGCATCGAGCGAGCACGTACTCGGATGGAAGCCGGTCTTGTCGATCAGGATGATC
TGGACGAAGAGCATCAGGGGCTCGCGCCAGCCGAACTGTTCGCCAGGCTCAAGGCGCGCATGCCCGACGG
CGAGGATCTCGTCGTGACCCATGGCGATGCCTGCTTGCCGAATATCATGGTGGAAAATGGCCGCTTTTCT
GGATTCATCGACTGTGGCCGGCTGGGTGTGGCGGACCGCTATCAGGACATAGCGTTGGCTACCCGTGATA
TTGCTGAAGAGCTTGGCGGCGAATGGGCTGACCGCTTCCTCGTGCTTTACGGTATCGCCGCTCCCGATTC
GCAGCGCATCGCCTTCTATCGCCTTCTTGACGAGTTCTTCTGAGCGGGACTCTGGGGTTCGAAATGACCG
ACCAAGCGACGCCCAACCTGCCATCACGAGATTTCGATTCCACCGCCGCCTTCTATGAAAGGTTGGGCTT
CGGAATCGTTTTCCGGGACGCCGGCTGGATGATCCTCCAGCGCGGGGATCTCATGCTGGAGTTCTTCGCC
CACCCCAACTTGTTTATTGCAGCTTATAATGGTTACAAATAAAGCAATAGCATCACAAATTTCACAAATA
AAGCATTTTTTTCACTGCATTCTAGTTGTGGTTTGTCCAAACTCATCAATGTATCTTATCATGTCTGTAT
ACCGTCGACCTCTAGCTAGAGCTTGGCGTAATCATGGTCATAGCTGTTTCCTGTGTGAAATTGTTATCCG
CTCACAATTCCACACAACATACGAGCCGGAAGCATAAAGTGTAAAGCCTGGGGTGCCTAATGAGTGAGCT
AACTCACATTAATTGCGTTGCGCTCACTGCCCGCTTTCCAGTCGGGAAACCTGTCGTGCCAGCTGCATTA
ATGAATCGGCCAACGCGCGGGGAGAGGCGGTTTGCGTATTGGGCGCTCTTCCGCTTCCTCGCTCACTGAC
TCGCTGCGCTCGGTCGTTCGGCTGCGGCGAGCGGTATCAGCTCACTCAAAGGCGGTAATACGGTTATCCA
CAGAATCAGGGGATAACGCAGGAAAGAACATGTGAGCAAAAGGCCAGCAAAAGGCCAGGAACCGTAAAAA
GGCCGCGTTGCTGGCGTTTTTCCATAGGCTCCGCCCCCCTGACGAGCATCACAAAAATCGACGCTCAAGT
CAGAGGTGGCGAAACCCGACAGGACTATAAAGATACCAGGCGTTTCCCCCTGGAAGCTCCCTCGTGCGCT
CTCCTGTTCCGACCCTGCCGCTTACCGGATACCTGTCCGCCTTTCTCCCTTCGGGAAGCGTGGCGCTTTC
TCATAGCTCACGCTGTAGGTATCTCAGTTCGGTGTAGGTCGTTCGCTCCAAGCTGGGCTGTGTGCACGAA
CCCCCCGTTCAGCCCGACCGCTGCGCCTTATCCGGTAACTATCGTCTTGAGTCCAACCCGGTAAGACACG
ACTTATCGCCACTGGCAGCAGCCACTGGTAACAGGATTAGCAGAGCGAGGTATGTAGGCGGTGCTACAGA
GTTCTTGAAGTGGTGGCCTAACTACGGCTACACTAGAAGAACAGTATTTGGTATCTGCGCTCTGCTGAAG
CCAGTTACCTTCGGAAAAAGAGTTGGTAGCTCTTGATCCGGCAAACAAACCACCGCTGGTAGCGGTGGTT
TTTTTGTTTGCAAGCAGCAGATTACGCGCAGAAAAAAAGGATCTCAAGAAGATCCTTTGATCTTTTCTAC
GGGGTCTGACGCTCAGTGGAACGAAAACTCACGTTAAGGGATTTTGGTCATGAGATTATCAAAAAGGATC
TTCACCTAGATCCTTTTAAATTAAAAATGAAGTTTTAAATCAATCTAAAGTATATATGAGTAAACTTGGT
CTGACAGTTACCAATGCTTAATCAGTGAGGCACCTATCTCAGCGATCTGTCTATTTCGTTCATCCATAGT
TGCCTGACTCCCCGTCGTGTAGATAACTACGATACGGGAGGGCTTACCATCTGGCCCCAGTGCTGCAATG
ATACCGCGAGACCCACGCTCACCGGCTCCAGATTTATCAGCAATAAACCAGCCAGCCGGAAGGGCCGAGC
GCAGAAGTGGTCCTGCAACTTTATCCGCCTCCATCCAGTCTATTAATTGTTGCCGGGAAGCTAGAGTAAG
TAGTTCGCCAGTTAATAGTTTGCGCAACGTTGTTGCCATTGCTACAGGCATCGTGGTGTCACGCTCGTCG
TTTGGTATGGCTTCATTCAGCTCCGGTTCCCAACGATCAAGGCGAGTTACATGATCCCCCATGTTGTGCA
AAAAAGCGGTTAGCTCCTTCGGTCCTCCGATCGTTGTCAGAAGTAAGTTGGCCGCAGTGTTATCACTCAT
GGTTATGGCAGCACTGCATAATTCTCTTACTGTCATGCCATCCGTAAGATGCTTTTCTGTGACTGGTGAG
TACTCAACCAAGTCATTCTGAGAATAGTGTATGCGGCGACCGAGTTGCTCTTGCCCGGCGTCAATACGGG
ATAATACCGCGCCACATAGCAGAACTTTAAAAGTGCTCATCATTGGAAAACGTTCTTCGGGGCGAAAACT
CTCAAGGATCTTACCGCTGTTGAGATCCAGTTCGATGTAACCCACTCGTGCACCCAACTGATCTTCAGCA
TCTTTTACTTTCACCAGCGTTTCTGGGTGAGCAAAAACAGGAAGGCAAAATGCCGCAAAAAAGGGAATAA
GGGCGACACGGAAATGTTGAATACTCATACTCTTCCTTTTTCAATATTATTGAAGCATTTATCAGGGTTA
TTGTCTCATGAGCGGATACATATTTGAATGTATTTAGAAAAATAAACAAATAGGGGTTCCGCGCACATTT
CCCCGAAAAGTGCCACCTGACGTCGACGGATCGGGAGATCTCCCGATCCCCTATGGTGCACTCTCAGTAC
AATCTGCTCTGATGCCGCATAGTTAAGCCAGTATCTGCTCCCTGCTTGTGTGTTGGAGGTCGCTGAGTAG
TGCGCGAGCAAAATTTAAGCTACAACAAGGCAAGGCTTGACCGACAATTGCATGAAGAATCTGCTTAGGG
TTAGGCGTTTTGCGCTGCTTCGCGATGTACGGGCCAGATATACGCGTT
